>Addgene plasmid #234269 | 8061-E32 | addgene full sequence | sequence record 469765 | Addgene NGS Result
CTTTCCTGCGTTATCCCCTGATTCTGTGGATAACCGTATTACCGCCTTTGAGTGAGCTGATACCGCTCGC
CGCAGCCGAACGACCGAGCGCAGCGAGTCAGTGAGCGAGGAAGCGGAAGAGCGCCCAATACGCAAACCGC
CTCTCCCCGCGCGTTGGCCGATTCATTAATGCAGCTGGCACGACAGGTTTCCCGACTGGAAAGCGGGCAG
TGAGCGCAACGCAATTAATACGCGTACCGCTAGCCAGGAAGAGTTTGTAGAAACGCAAAAAGGCCATCCG
TCAGGATGGCCTTCTGCTTAGTTTGATGCCTGGCAGTTTATGGCGGGCGTCCTGCCCGCCACCCTCCGGG
CCGTTGCTTCACAACGTTCAAATCCGCTCCCGGCGGATTTGTCCTACTCAGGAGAGCGTTCACCGACAAA
CAACAGATAAAACGAAAGGCCCAGTCTTCCGACTGAGCCTTTCGTTTTATTTGATGCCTGGCAGTTCCCT
ACTCTCGCGTTAACGCTAGCATGGATGTTTTCCCAGTCACGACGTTGTAAAACGACGGCCAGTCTTAAGC
TCGGGCCCCAAATAATGATTTTATTTTGACTGATAGTGACCTGTTCGTTGCAACAAATTGATGAGCAATG
CTTTTTTATAATGCCAACTTTGTACAAAAAAGTTGGCGAAAACCTGTACTTCCAAGGCACCATGTCGTCC
ATCTTGCCATTCACTCCGCCAGTGGTGAAGAGACTTCTGGGATGGAAAAAATCAGCCGGTGGGTCTGGAG
GAGCAGGTGGTGGAGAGCAGAATGGACAGGAAGAAAAGTGGTGTGAAAAAGCAGTGAAAAGTCTGGTGAA
AAAGCTAAAGAAAACAGGACGGTTAGATGAGCTTGAGAAAGCCATCACCACTCAGAATTGCAATACTAAG
TGTGTCACCATACCAAGCACTTGCTCTGAAATTTGGGGACTGAGTACAGCAAATACGGTAGATCAGTGGG
ACACAACAGGCCTTTACAGCTTCTCTGAACAAACCAGGTCTCTTGATGGCCGTCTTCAGGTTTCACACCG
GAAAGGGTTGCCACATGTTATATATTGCCGGCTCTGGCGCTGGCCGGACCTTCACAGTCATCATGAGCTC
AAGGCAATCGAAAACTGCGAATATGCTTTTAATCTGAAAAAAGATGAAGTGTGTGTAAATCCGTACCACT
ACCAGAGAGTTGAGACCCCAGTCTTGCCTCCAGTCTTAGTGCCTCGGCACACGGAGATTCTAACAGAACT
GCCTCCCCTGGATGACTACACCCACTCCATTCCAGAAAACACAAATTTCCCAGCAGGAATTGAGCCACAG
AGTAATTACATCCCAGAAACACCACCACCTGGATATATCAGTGAAGATGGAGAAACAAGTGACCAACAGT
TGAACCAAAGTATGGACACAGGCTCTCCGGCTGAACTGTCTCCTACTACTCTCTCTCCTGTTAATCACAG
CTTGGATTTGCAGCCAGTTACTTACTCGGAACCTGCATTCTGGTGTTCAATCGCATACTATGAACTAAAC
CAGAGGGTTGGAGAGACCTTCCATGCGTCACAGCCCTCGCTCACTGTAGACGGCTTCACAGACCCATCAA
ACTCGGAGAGGTTCTGCTTAGGCTTGCTCTCCAACGTTAACCGAAATGCCACTGTAGAAATGACAAGAAG
ACATATAGGAAGGGGAGTGCGCTTGTATTACATAGGTGGGGAAGTGTTTGCTGAGTGCCTAAGTGATAGT
GCAATCTTTGTGCAGAGCCCCAACTGTAACCAGAGATACGGCTGGCACCCTGCAACAGTGTGTAAGATCC
CACCAGGCTGTAACCTGAAGATCTTCAACAACCAAGAATTTGCTGCTCTTCTGGCTCAGTCTGTCAACCA
GGGTTTTGAAGCCGTTTATCAGCTAACCCGAATGTGCACCATAAGAATGAGTTTTGTGAAGGGCTGGGGA
GCAGAATATCGGAGGCAGACAGTAACAAGTACTCCTTGCTGGATTGAACTTCATCTGAATGGCCCTCTGC
AGTGGCTGGACAAAGTATTAACTCAGATGGGATCCCCTTCAGTGCGATGCTCAAGCATGTCGTAATCAAC
TTTCTTGTACAAAGTTGGCATTATAAGAAAGCATTGCTTATCAATTTGTTGCAACGAACAGGTCACTATC
AGTCAAAATAAAATCATTATTTGCCATCCAGCTGATATCCCCTATAGTGAGTCGTATTACATGGTCATAG
CTGTTTCCTGGCAGCTCTGGCCCGTGTCTCAAAATCTCTGATGTTACATTGCACAAGATAAAAATATATC
ATCATGCCTCCTCTAGACCAGCCAGGACAGAAATGCCTCGACTTCGCTGCTACCCAAGGTTGCCGGGTGA
CGCACACCGTGGAAACGGATGAAGGCACGAACCCAGTGGACATAAGCCTGTTCGGTTCGTAAGCTGTAAT
GCAAGTAGCGTATGCGCTCACGCAACTGGTCCAGAACCTTGACCGAACGCAGCGGTGGTAACGGCGCAGT
GGCGGTTTTCATGGCTTGTTATGACTGTTTTTTTGGGGTACAGTCTATGCCTCGGGCATCCAAGCAGCAA
GCGCGTTACGCCGTGGGTCGATGTTTGATGTTATGGAGCAGCAACGATGTTACGCAGCAGGGCAGTCGCC
CTAAAACAAAGTTAAACATTATGAGGGAAGCGGTGATCGCCGAAGTATCGACTCAACTATCAGAGGTAGT
TGGCGTCATCGAGCGCCATCTCGAACCGACGTTGCTGGCCGTACATTTGTACGGCTCCGCAGTGGATGGC
GGCCTGAAGCCACACAGTGATATTGATTTGCTGGTTACGGTGACCGTAAGGCTTGATGAAACAACGCGGC
GAGCTTTGATCAACGACCTTTTGGAAACTTCGGCTTCCCCTGGAGAGAGCGAGATTCTCCGCGCTGTAGA
AGTCACCATTGTTGTGCACGACGACATCATTCCGTGGCGTTATCCAGCTAAGCGCGAACTGCAATTTGGA
GAATGGCAGCGCAATGACATTCTTGCAGGTATCTTCGAGCCAGCCACGATCGACATTGATCTGGCTATCT
TGCTGACAAAAGCAAGAGAACATAGCGTTGCCTTGGTAGGTCCAGCGGCGGAGGAACTCTTTGATCCGGT
TCCTGAACAGGATCTATTTGAGGCGCTAAATGAAACCTTAACGCTATGGAACTCGCCGCCCGACTGGGCT
GGCGATGAGCGAAATGTAGTGCTTACGTTGTCCCGCATTTGGTACAGCGCAGTAACCGGCAAAATCGCGC
CGAAGGATGTCGCTGCCGACTGGGCAATGGAGCGCCTGCCGGCCCAGTATCAGCCCGTCATACTTGAAGC
TAGACAGGCTTATCTTGGACAAGAAGAAGATCGCTTGGCCTCGCGCGCAGATCAGTTGGAAGAATTTGTC
CACTACGTGAAAGGCGAGATCACCAAGGTAGTCGGCAAATAACCCTCGACTCTAGAGGATCCCCGGGTAC
CGAGCTCGAATTCCGTGATAGGTGGGCTGCCCTTCCTGGTTGGCTTGGTTTCATCAGCCATCCGCTTGCC
CTCATCTGTTACGCCGGCGGTAGCCGGCCAGCCTCGCAGAGCAGGATTCCCGTTGAGCACCGCCAGGTGC
GAATAAGGGACAGTGAAGAAGGAACACCCGCTCGCGGGTGGGCCTACTTCACCTATCCTGCCCGGCTGAC
GCCGTTGGATACACCAAGGAAAGTCTACACGAACCCTTTGGCAAAATCCTGTATATCGTGCGAAAAAGGA
TGGATATACCGAAAAAATCGCTATAATGACCCCGAAGCAGGGTTATGCAGCGGAAAACGGAATTCGAGCT
CGGTACCCGGGGATCCTCTAGAGTCGAGCCACCCATGACCAAAATCCCTTAACGTGAGTTACGCGTCGTT
CCACTGAGCGTCAGACCCCGTAGAAAAGATCAAAGGATCTTCTTGAGATCCTTTTTTTCTGCGCGTAATC
TGCTGCTTGCAAACAAAAAAACCACCGCTACCAGCGGTGGTTTGTTTGCCGGATCAAGAGCTACCAACTC
TTTTTCCGAAGGTAACTGGCTTCAGCAGAGCGCAGATACCAAATACTGTTCTTCTAGTGTAGCCGTAGTT
AGGCCACCACTTCAAGAACTCTGTAGCACCGCCTACATACCTCGCTCTGCTAATCCTGTTACCAGTGGCT
GCTGCCAGTGGCGATAAGTCGTGTCTTACCGGGTTGGACTCAAGACGATAGTTACCGGATAAGGCGCAGC
GGTCGGGCTGAACGGGGGGTTCGTGCACACAGCCCAGCTTGGAGCGAACGACCTACACCGAACTGAGATA
CCTACAGCGTGAGCTATGAGAAAGCGCCACGCTTCCCGAAGGGAGAAAGGCGGACAGGTATCCGGTAAGC
GGCAGGGTCGGAACAGGAGAGCGCACGAGGGAGCTTCCAGGGGGAAACGCCTGGTATCTTTATAGTCCTG
TCGGGTTTCGCCACCTCTGACTTGAGCGTCGATTTTTGTGATGCTCGTCAGGGGGGCGGAGCCTATGGAA
AAACGCCAGCAACGCGGCCTTTTTACGGTTCCTGGCCTTTTGCTGGCCTTTTGCTCACATGTT
Features (pLannotate 1.2.2; 17 found; start..end, strand, type, name):
    121..213     +  CDS            lacI (fragment): lac repressor; lacI; The lac repressor binds to the lac operator to inhibit transcription in E. coli. This inhibition can be relieved by adding lactose or isopropyl-β-D-thiogalactopyranoside (IPTG).
    268..295     -  terminator     rrnB T2 terminator: transcription terminator T2 from the E. coli rrnB gene
    427..470     +  terminator     rrnB T1 terminator: Escherichia coli rrnB; transcription terminator T1 from the E. coli rrnB gene
    517..553     -  CDS            lacZα (fragment): LacZα fragment of β-galactosidase; lacZ fragment
    570..665     +  protein_bind   attL3: mutant version of attL; recombination site for the Gateway® LR reaction LR Clonase™
    668..684     +  CDS            TEV site (fragment): tobacco etch virus (TEV) protease recognition and cleavage site
    692..2092    +  CDS            Smad2: SMAD2_MOUSE - Also known as Madh2, Madr2. Experimental evidence at protein level: Swiss-Prot protein existence level 1. Receptor-regulated SMAD (R-SMAD) that is an intracellular signal transducer and transcriptional modulator activated by TGF-beta (transforming growth factor) and activin type 1 receptor kinases. Binds the TRE element in the promoter region of many genes that are regulated by TGF-beta and, on formation of the SMAD2/SMAD4 complex, activates transcription. May act as a tumor suppressor in colorectal carcinoma. Positively regulates PDPK1 kinase activity by stimulating its dissocia
   2097..2192    -  protein_bind   attL3: mutant version of attL; recombination site for the Gateway® LR reaction LR Clonase™
   2211..2229    -  promoter       T7 promoter: promoter for bacteriophage T7 RNA polymerase
   2419..2442    +  promoter       Pc promoter (fragment): intI1 (promoter lies within the coding sequence); class 1 integron promoter
   2618..2674    +  CDS            GmR (fragment): gentamycin acetyltransferase; aacC1; confers resistance to gentamycin
   2681..3472    +  CDS            SmR: aminoglycoside adenylyltransferase (Murphy, 1985); aadA; confers resistance to spectinomycin and streptomycin
   3476..3513    -  misc_feature   MCS (fragment): pUC18/19 multiple cloning site
   3516..3561    -  CDS            traJ (fragment): oriT-recognizing protein; traJ
   3594..3703    -  oriT           oriT: incP origin of transfer
   3840..3877    +  misc_feature   MCS (fragment): pUC18/19 multiple cloning site
   3963..4551    +  rep_origin     ori: high-copy-number ColE1/pMB1/pBR322/pUC origin of replication
