[The description below was written by a language model from this plasmid's Addgene catalogue record and pLannotate feature annotations shown in this document.]
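Description:
8061-E32 is a Gateway entry clone built on the pDonr-253 backbone and carrying the mouse (M. musculus) Smad2 open reading frame. It is propagated in E. coli as a high-copy plasmid from a ColE1/pUC-type origin and selected with spectinomycin through the aadA (SmR) aminoglycoside adenylyltransferase gene. A fragment of a class 1 integron Pc promoter lies upstream of this marker. The sequenced record is about 4.6 kb, consistent with the stated backbone and insert sizes. The backbone also shows rrnB T1 and T2 transcription terminators upstream of the cloning region, which insulate the insert from read-through transcription. An incP oriT and several short remnants (lacI, lacZα, GmR, traJ and pUC MCS fragments) are also annotated; the remnants appear to be vector leftovers, not functional units.

The Smad2 coding sequence is flanked by two attL recombination sites in opposing orientation. The annotation tool labels both as attL3, so the exact att specificity should not be taken from the table alone. These sites allow LR Clonase transfer of the ORF into any compatible destination vector. The entry clone itself has no promoter positioned to express the insert; the only annotated T7 promoter sits beyond the downstream attL site on the reverse strand. A short partial match to a TEV protease site lies just upstream of the ORF. The ORF retains its stop codon, so it suits native expression or N-terminal fusions supplied by the destination vector, but not C-terminal tagging. Smad2 is a receptor-regulated SMAD that transduces TGF-beta and activin signals and activates transcription in complex with SMAD4. This makes the clone a source for building Smad2 expression constructs.
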