Addgene plasmid #234269: 8061-E32
Purpose: Gateway ORF Entry clone of mouse Smad2 with stop codon (for native or N-terminal fusions)
Depositing lab: Dominic Esposito. Depositing organization: Frederick National Laboratory.
Backbone
  Vector backbone: pDonr-253
  Backbone size w/o insert (bp): 3155
  Vector type: Gateway Entry Clone
Growth in bacteria
  Bacterial resistance: Spectinomycin, 50 μg/mL
  Growth temperature: 37°C
  Growth strain: DH5alpha
  Copy number: High Copy
Gene/Insert
  Gene/Insert name: Smad2
  Species: M. musculus (mouse)
  Insert size (bp): 1482
  Entrez Gene: Smad2 (a.k.a. 7120426M23Rik, Madh2, Madr2, Smad-2, mMad2)
  Cloning method: Gateway Cloning
  Sequencing primers: 5′ M13F 23-mer (5'-CCCAGTCACGACGTTGTAAAACG); 3′ attLR 23-mer (5'-TAACATCAGAGATTTTGAGACAC)
Terms and licenses: Academic/Nonprofit Terms; Industry Terms: Not Available to Industry
How to cite: 8061-E32 was a gift from Dominic Esposito (Addgene plasmid # 234269 ; http://n2t.net/addgene:234269 ; RRID:Addgene_234269)
